>Addgene plasmid #90811 | NUP107 F8.2 gRNA | addgene full sequence | sequence record 183294 | Addgene NGS Result
TGTGGATAACCGTATTACCGCCTTTGAGTGAGCTGATACCGCTCGCCGCAGCCGAACGACCGAGCGCAGC
GAGTCAGTGAGCGAGGAAGCGGAAGAGCGCCCAATACGCAAACCGCCTCTCCCCGCGCGTTGGCCGATTC
ATTAATGCAGCTGGCACGACAGGTTTCCCGACTGGAAAGCGGGCAGTGAGCGCAACGCAATTAATGTGAG
TTAGCTCACTCATTAGGCACCCCAGGCTTTACACTTTATGCTTCCGGCTCGTATGTTGTGTGGAATTGTG
AGCGGATAACAATTTCACACAGGAAACAGCTATGACCATGATTACGCCAAGCGCGCAATTAACCCTCACT
AAAGGGAACAAAAGCTGGAGCTGCAAGCTTAATGTAGTCTTATGCAATACTCTTGTAGTCTTGCAACATG
GTAACGATGAGTTAGCAACATGCCTTACAAGGAGAGAAAAAGCACCGTGCATGCCGATTGGTGGAAGTAA
GGTGGTACGATCGTGCCTTATTAGGAAGGCAACAGACGGGTCTGACATGGATTGGACGAACCACTGAATT
GCCGCATTGCAGAGATATTGTATTTAAGTGCCTAGCTCGATACATAAACGGGTCTCTCTGGTTAGACCAG
ATCTGAGCCTGGGAGCTCTCTGGCTAACTAGGGAACCCACTGCTTAAGCCTCAATAAAGCTTGCCTTGAG
TGCTTCAAGTAGTGTGTGCCCGTCTGTTGTGTGACTCTGGTAACTAGAGATCCCTCAGACCCTTTTAGTC
AGTGTGGAAAATCTCTAGCAGTGGCGCCCGAACAGGGACTTGAAAGCGAAAGGGAAACCAGAGGAGCTCT
CTCGACGCAGGACTCGGCTTGCTGAAGCGCGCACGGCAAGAGGCGAGGGGCGGCGACTGGTGAGTACGCC
AAAAATTTTGACTAGCGGAGGCTAGAAGGAGAGAGATGGGTGCGAGAGCGTCAGTATTAAGCGGGGGAGA
ATTAGATCGCGATGGGAAAAAATTCGGTTAAGGCCAGGGGGAAAGAAAAAATATAAATTAAAACATATAG
TATGGGCAAGCAGGGAGCTAGAACGATTCGCAGTTAATCCTGGCCTGTTAGAAACATCAGAAGGCTGTAG
ACAAATACTGGGACAGCTACAACCATCCCTTCAGACAGGATCAGAAGAACTTAGATCATTATATAATACA
GTAGCAACCCTCTATTGTGTGCATCAAAGGATAGAGATAAAAGACACCAAGGAAGCTTTAGACAAGATAG
AGGAAGAGCAAAACAAAAGTAAGACCACCGCACAGCAAGCGGCCGCTGATCTTCAGACCTGGAGGAGGAG
ATATGAGGGACAATTGGAGAAGTGAATTATATAAATATAAAGTAGTAAAAATTGAACCATTAGGAGTAGC
ACCCACCAAGGCAAAGAGAAGAGTGGTGCAGAGAGAAAAAAGAGCAGTGGGAATAGGAGCTTTGTTCCTT
GGGTTCTTGGGAGCAGCAGGAAGCACTATGGGCGCAGCGTCAATGACGCTGACGGTACAGGCCAGACAAT
TATTGTCTGGTATAGTGCAGCAGCAGAACAATTTGCTGAGGGCTATTGAGGCGCAACAGCATCTGTTGCA
ACTCACAGTCTGGGGCATCAAGCAGCTCCAGGCAAGAATCCTGGCTGTGGAAAGATACCTAAAGGATCAA
CAGCTCCTGGGGATTTGGGGTTGCTCTGGAAAACTCATTTGCACCACTGCTGTGCCTTGGAATGCTAGTT
GGAGTAATAAATCTCTGGAACAGATTTGGAATCACACGACCTGGATGGAGTGGGACAGAGAAATTAACAA
TTACACAAGCTTAATACACTCCTTAATTGAAGAATCGCAAAACCAGCAAGAAAAGAATGAACAAGAATTA
TTGGAATTAGATAAATGGGCAAGTTTGTGGAATTGGTTTAACATAACAAATTGGCTGTGGTATATAAAAT
TATTCATAATGATAGTAGGAGGCTTGGTAGGTTTAAGAATAGTTTTTGCTGTACTTTCTATAGTGAATAG
AGTTAGGCAGGGATATTCACCATTATCGTTTCAGACCCACCTCCCAACCCCGAGGGGACCCAGAGAGGGC
CTATTTCCCATGATTCCTTCATATTTGCATATACGATACAAGGCTGTTAGAGAGATAATTAGAATTAATT
TGACTGTAAACACAAAGATATTAGTACAAAATACGTGACGTAGAAAGTAATAATTTCTTGGGTAGTTTGC
AGTTTTAAAATTATGTTTTAAAATGGACTATCATATGCTTACCGTAACTTGAAAGTATTTCGATTTCTTG
GCTTTATATATCTTGTGGAAAGGACGAAACACCGCTCTGCCTCCCGGATTACAGGTTTAAGAGCTATGCT
GGAAACAGCATAGCAAGTTTAAATAAGGCTAGTCCGTTATCAACTTGAAAAAGTGGCACCGAGTCGGTGC
TTTTTTTGAATTCTAGATCTTGAGACAAATGGCAGTATTCATCCACAATTTTAAAAGAAAAGGGGGGATT
GGGGGGTACAGTGCAGGGGAAAGAATAGTAGACATAATAGCAACAGACATACAAACTAAAGAATTACAAA
AACAAATTACAAAAATTCAAAATTTTCGGGTTTATTACAGGGACAGCAGAGATCCACTTTGGCGCCGGCT
CGAGTGGCTCCGGTGCCCGTCAGTGGGCAGAGCGCACATCGCCCACAGTCCCCGAGAAGTTGGGGGGAGG
GGTCGGCAATTGAACCGGTGCCTAGAGAAGGTGGCGCGGGGTAAACTGGGAAAGTGATGTCGTGTACTGG
CTCCGCCTTTTTCCCGAGGGTGGGGGAGAACCGTATATAAGTGCAGTAGTCGCCGTGAACGTTCTTTTTC
GCAACGGGTTTGCCGCCAGAACACAGGTGTCGTGACGCGGGATCCGCCACCATGACCGAGTACAAGCCCA
CGGTGCGCCTCGCCACCCGCGACGACGTCCCCAGGGCCGTACGCACCCTCGCCGCCGCGTTCGCCGACTA
CCCCGCCACGCGCCACACCGTCGATCCGGACCGCCACATCGAGCGGGTCACCGAGCTGCAAGAACTCTTC
CTCACGCGCGTCGGGCTCGACATCGGCAAGGTGTGGGTCGCGGACGACGGCGCCGCGGTGGCGGTCTGGA
CCACGCCGGAGAGCGTCGAAGCGGGGGCGGTGTTCGCCGAGATCGGCCCGCGCATGGCCGAGTTGAGCGG
TTCCCGGCTGGCCGCGCAGCAACAGATGGAAGGCCTCCTGGCGCCGCACCGGCCCAAGGAGCCCGCGTGG
TTCCTGGCCACCGTCGGAGTCTCGCCCGACCACCAGGGCAAGGGTCTGGGCAGCGCCGTCGTGCTCCCCG
GAGTGGAGGCGGCCGAGCGCGCCGGGGTGCCCGCCTTCCTGGAGACCTCCGCGCCCCGCAACCTCCCCTT
CTACGAGCGGCTCGGCTTCACCGTCACCGCCGACGTCGAGGTGCCCGAAGGACCGCGCACCTGGTGCATG
ACCCGCAAGCCCGGTGCCTGAACGCGTTAAGTCGACAATCAACCTCTGGATTACAAAATTTGTGAAAGAT
TGACTGGTATTCTTAACTATGTTGCTCCTTTTACGCTATGTGGATACGCTGCTTTAATGCCTTTGTATCA
TGCTATTGCTTCCCGTATGGCTTTCATTTTCTCCTCCTTGTATAAATCCTGGTTGCTGTCTCTTTATGAG
GAGTTGTGGCCCGTTGTCAGGCAACGTGGCGTGGTGTGCACTGTGTTTGCTGACGCAACCCCCACTGGTT
GGGGCATTGCCACCACCTGTCAGCTCCTTTCCGGGACTTTCGCTTTCCCCCTCCCTATTGCCACGGCGGA
ACTCATCGCCGCCTGCCTTGCCCGCTGCTGGACAGGGGCTCGGCTGTTGGGCACTGACAATTCCGTGGTG
TTGTCGGGGAAATCATCGTCCTTTCCTTGGCTGCTCGCCTGTGTTGCCACCTGGATTCTGCGCGGGACGT
CCTTCTGCTACGTCCCTTCGGCCCTCAATCCAGCGGACCTTCCTTCCCGCGGCCTGCTGCCGGCTCTGCG
GCCTCTTCCGCGTCTTCGCCTTCGCCCTCAGACGAGTCGGATCTCCCTTTGGGCCGCCTCCCCGCGTCGA
CTTTAAGACCAATGACTTACAAGGCAGCTGTAGATCTTAGCCACTTTTTAAAAGAAAAGGGGGGACTGGA
AGGGCTAATTCACTCCCAACGAAGACAAGATCTGCTTTTTGCTTGTACTGGGTCTCTCTGGTTAGACCAG
ATCTGAGCCTGGGAGCTCTCTGGCTAACTAGGGAACCCACTGCTTAAGCCTCAATAAAGCTTGCCTTGAG
TGCTTCAAGTAGTGTGTGCCCGTCTGTTGTGTGACTCTGGTAACTAGAGATCCCTCAGACCCTTTTAGTC
AGTGTGGAAAATCTCTAGCAGTACGTATAGTAGTTCATGTCATCTTATTATTCAGTATTTATAACTTGCA
AAGAAATGAATATCAGAGAGTGAGAGGAACTTGTTTATTGCAGCTTATAATGGTTACAAATAAAGCAATA
GCATCACAAATTTCACAAATAAAGCATTTTTTTCACTGCATTCTAGTTGTGGTTTGTCCAAACTCATCAA
TGTATCTTATCATGTCTGGCTCTAGCTATCCCGCCCCTAACTCCGCCCATCCCGCCCCTAACTCCGCCCA
GTTCCGCCCATTCTCCGCCCCATGGCTGACTAATTTTTTTTATTTATGCAGAGGCCGAGGCCGCCTCGGC
CTCTGAGCTATTCCAGAAGTAGTGAGGAGGCTTTTTTGGAGGCCTAGGGACGTACCCAATTCGCCCTATA
GTGAGTCGTATTACGCGCGCTCACTGGCCGTCGTTTTACAACGTCGTGACTGGGAAAACCCTGGCGTTAC
CCAACTTAATCGCCTTGCAGCACATCCCCCTTTCGCCAGCTGGCGTAATAGCGAAGAGGCCCGCACCGAT
CGCCCTTCCCAACAGTTGCGCAGCCTGAATGGCGAATGGG
[124 nt withheld, positions 5011-5134]
C
[91 nt withheld, positions 5136-5226]
A
[49 nt withheld, positions 5228-5276]
CCTTTGACGTTGGAGTCCACGTTCTTT
[37 nt withheld, positions 5304-5340]
ACCCTATCTCGGTCTATTCTTTTGATTTATAAGGGATTTTGCCGATTTCGGCCTATTGGTTAAAAAATGA
GCTGATTTAACAAAAATTTAACGCGAATTTTAACAAAATATTAACGCTTACAATTTAGGTGGCACTTTTC
GGGGAAATGTGCGCGGAACCCCTATTTGTTTATTTTTCTAAATACATTCAAATATGTATCCGCTCATGAG
ACAATAACCCTGATAAATGCTTCAATAATATTGAAAAAGGAAGAGTATGAGTATTCAACATTTCCGTGTC
GCCCTTATTCCCTTTTTTGCGGCATTTTGCCTTCCTGTTTTTGCTCACCCAGAAACGCTGGTGAAAGTAA
AAGATGCTGAAGATCAGTTGGGTGCACGAGTGGGTTACATCGAACTGGATCTCAACAGCGGTAAGATCCT
TGAGAGTTTTCGCCCCGAAGAACGTTTTCCAATGATGAGCACTTTTAAAGTTCTGCTATGTGGCGCGGTA
TTATCCCGTATTGACGCCGGGCAAGAGCAACTCGGTCGCCGCATACACTATTCTCAGAATGACTTGGTTG
AGTACTCACCAGTCACAGAAAAGCATCTTACGGATGGCATGACAGTAAGAGAATTATGCAGTGCTGCCAT
AACCATGAGTGATAACACTGCGGCCAACTTACTTCTGACAACGATCGGAGGACCGAAGGAGCTAACCGCT
TTTTTGCACAACATGGGGGATCATGTAACTCGCCTTGATCGTTGGGAACCGGAGCTGAATGAAGCCATAC
CAAACGACGAGCGTGACACCACGATGCCTGTAGCAATGGCAACAACGTTGCGCAAACTATTAACTGGCGA
ACTACTTACTCTAGCTTCCCGGCAACAATTAATAGACTGGATGGAGGCGGATAAAGTTGCAGGACCACTT
CTGCGCTCGGCCCTTCCGGCTGGCTGGTTTATTGCTGATAAATCTGGAGCCGGTGAGCGTGGGTCTCGCG
GTATCATTGCAGCACTGGGGCCAGATGGTAAGCCCTCCCGTATCGTAGTTATCTACACGACGGGGAGTCA
GGCAACTATGGATGAACGAAATAGACAGATCGCTGAGATAGGTGCCTCACTGATTAAGCATTGGTAACTG
TCAGACCAAGTTTACTCATATATACTTTAGATTGATTTAAAACTTCATTTTTAATTTAAAAGGATCTAGG
TGAAGATCCTTTTTGATAATCTCATGACCAAAATCCCTTAACGTGAGTTTTCGTTCCACTGAGCGTCAGA
CCCCGTAGAAAAGATCAAAGGATCTTCTTGAGATCCTTTTTTTCTGCGCGTAATCTGCTGCTTGCAAACA
AAAAAACCACCGCTACCAGCGGTGGTTTGTTTGCCGGATCAAGAGCTACCAACTCTTTTTCCGAAGGTAA
CTGGCTTCAGCAGAGCGCAGATACCAAATACTGTTCTTCTAGTGTAGCCGTAGTTAGGCCACCACTTCAA
GAACTCTGTAGCACCGCCTACATACCTCGCTCTGCTAATCCTGTTACCAGTGGCTGCTGCCAGTGGCGAT
AAGTCGTGTCTTACCGGGTTGGACTCAAGACGATAGTTACCGGATAAGGCGCAGCGGTCGGGCTGAACGG
GGGGTTCGTGCACACAGCCCAGCTTGGAGCGAACGACCTACACCGAACTGAGATACCTACAGCGTGAGCT
ATGAGAAAGCGCCACGCTTCCCGAAGGGAGAAAGGCGGACAGGTATCCGGTAAGCGGCAGGGTCGGAACA
GGAGAGCGCACGAGGGAGCTTCCAGGGGGAAACGCCTGGTATCTTTATAGTCCTGTCGGGTTTCGCCACC
TCTGACTTGAGCGTCGATTTTTGTGATGCTCGTCAGGGGGGCGGAGCCTATGGAAAAACGCCAGCAACGC
GGCCTTTTTACGGTTCCTGGCCTTTTGCTGGCCTTTTGCTCACATGTTCTTTCCTGCGTTATCCCCTGAT
TC
Features (pLannotate 1.2.2; 28 found; start..end, strand, type, name):
      1..95      +  rep_origin     RSF ori (fragment): Plasmids containing the RSF 1030 origin of replication can be propagated in E. coli cells that contain additional plasmids with compatible origins.
     97..189     +  CDS            lacI (fragment): lac repressor; lacI; The lac repressor binds to the lac operator to inhibit transcription in E. coli. This inhibition can be relieved by adding lactose or isopropyl-β-D-thiogalactopyranoside (IPTG).
    202..223     +  protein_bind   CAP binding site: CAP binding activates transcription in the presence of cAMP. E. coli catabolite activator protein
    238..268     +  promoter       lac promoter: promoter for the E. coli lac operon
    276..292     +  protein_bind   lac operator: The lac repressor binds to the lac operator to inhibit transcription in E. coli. This inhibition can be relieved by adding lactose or isopropyl-β-D-thiogalactopyranoside (IPTG). lac repressor encoded by lacI
    337..355     +  promoter       T3 promoter: promoter for bacteriophage T3 RNA polymerase
    383..609     +  promoter       RSV promoter: Rous sarcoma virus enhancer/promoter
    610..790     +  LTR            5' LTR (truncated): truncated 5' long terminal repeat (LTR) from HIV-1
    837..962     +  misc_feature   HIV-1 Ψ: packaging signal of human immunodeficiency virus type 1
    946..1309    +  CDS            HIV-1 gag (fragment): gag protein from human immunodeficiency virus 1; gag
   1455..1688    +  misc_feature   RRE: The Rev response element (RRE) of HIV-1 allows for Rev-dependent mRNA export from the nucleus to the cytoplasm.
   2065..2091    +  CDS            Rev (fragment): human immunodeficiency virus 1 (HIV-1) Rev protein; rev; enhances nuclear export of unspliced and incompletely spliced viral mRNAs
   2095..2335    +  promoter       U6 promoter: RNA polymerase III promoter for human U6 snRNA
   2383..2450    +  misc_RNA       tracrRNA (fragment): trans-activating CRISPR RNA for the Streptococcus pyogenes CRISPR/Cas9 system
   2499..2616    +  misc_feature   cPPT/CTS: central polypurine tract and central termination sequence of HIV-1
   2685..2896    +  promoter       EF-1α core promoter: core promoter for human elongation factor EF-1α
   2922..3521    +  CDS            PuroR (fragment): puromycin N-acetyltransferase; pac from Streptomyces; confers resistance to puromycin
   3537..4125    +  misc_feature   WPRE: woodchuck hepatitis virus posttranscriptional regulatory element
   4176..4195    +  misc_feature   cPPT/CTS (fragment): central polypurine tract and central termination sequence of HIV-1
   4197..4430    +  LTR            3' LTR (ΔU3): self-inactivating 3' long terminal repeat (LTR) from HIV-1
   4508..4629    +  polyA_signal   SV40 poly(A) signal: SV40 polyadenylation signal
   4669..4804    +  rep_origin     SV40 ori: SV40 origin of replication
   4825..4843    -  promoter       T7 promoter: promoter for bacteriophage T7 RNA polymerase
   4851..5006    +  CDS            lacZα (fragment): LacZα fragment of β-galactosidase; lacZ fragment
   5011..5439    +  rep_origin     f1 ori (sequence partly withheld): f1 bacteriophage origin of replication; arrow indicates direction of (+) strand synthesis
   5492..5596    +  promoter       AmpR promoter: bla
   5597..6457    +  CDS            AmpR: β-lactamase; bla; confers resistance to ampicillin, carbenicillin, and related antibiotics
   6628..7216    +  rep_origin     ori: high-copy-number ColE1/pMB1/pBR322/pUC origin of replication
