[The description below was written by a language model from this plasmid's Addgene catalogue record and pLannotate feature annotations shown in this document.]
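Description:
NUP107 F8.2 gRNA is a third-generation lentiviral CRISPR guide plasmid built on the pLenti-sgRNA backbone, carrying a single guide RNA directed against human NUP107. The guide oligonucleotide was inserted between two BsmBI sites, both destroyed by the cloning, so that it sits directly downstream of the human U6 RNA polymerase III promoter and upstream of the Streptococcus pyogenes sgRNA scaffold (annotated as a tracrRNA fragment). The depositor notes that the listed guide sequence includes the 5′ BsmBI overhang in addition to the 20-nt spacer. The plasmid encodes no Cas9, so the nuclease must be supplied separately in the target cells.

The viral portion has the usual third-generation, self-inactivating layout. An RSV promoter drives a truncated HIV-1 5′ LTR, making genomic RNA production Tat-independent, followed by the Ψ packaging signal with a partial gag sequence, the RRE for Rev-dependent nuclear export, and a cPPT/CTS. Downstream of the sgRNA cassette, an EF-1α core promoter expresses puromycin N-acetyltransferase for selection of transduced mammalian cells. A WPRE enhances transcript expression, and the cassette ends in a ΔU3 3′ LTR. An SV40 poly(A) signal and SV40 origin lie outside the LTRs. In E. coli the plasmid is maintained by a high-copy ColE1/pUC origin with ampicillin resistance, and an f1 origin is also present.

The sequenced record is 7,302 nt, shorter than the 9,151 bp catalogued for the backbone without insert; the record does not explain this difference. The plasmid belongs to a guide series used to generate knockout human cell lines for a large-scale analysis of cell-cycle gene knockouts and p53-dependent responses.
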