Addgene plasmid #90811: NUP107 F8.2 gRNA
Purpose: 3rd generation lentiviral gRNA plasmid targeting human NUP107
Depositing lab: Iain Cheeseman. Depositing organization: Whitehead Institute for Biomedical Research. Publication: Large-Scale Analysis of CRISPR/Cas9 Cell-Cycle Knockouts Reveals the Diversity of p53-Dependent Responses to Cell-Cycle Defects. McKinley KL, Cheeseman IM. Dev Cell. 2017 Feb 27;40(4):405-420.e2. doi: 10.1016/j.devcel.2017.01.012. Epub 2017 Feb 16. PubMed 28216383.
Backbone
  Vector backbone: pLenti-sgRNA
  Backbone manufacturer: Eric Lander & David Sabatini labs (Addgene plasmid #71409)
  Backbone size w/o insert (bp): 9151
  Vector type: Lentiviral, CRISPR
  Selectable markers: Puromycin
Growth in bacteria
  Bacterial resistance: Ampicillin, 100 μg/mL
  Growth temperature: 37°C
  Growth strain: NEB Stable
  Copy number: Unknown
Gene/Insert
  Gene/Insert name: NUP107 (Guide Designation F8.2) (alt name: pKMKO series)
  gRNA/shRNA sequence: CACCgCTCTGCCTCCCGGATTACAG
  Species: H. sapiens (human)
  Promoter: U6
  Cloning method: Restriction Enzyme; 5′ cloning site BsmBI (destroyed during cloning); 3′ cloning site BsmBI (destroyed during cloning)
  Sequencing primers: 5′ hU6-F (5'-GAGGGCCTATTTCCCATGATT-3'); 3′ EF1a-R (5'-CACGGCGACTACTGCACTTA-3')
Terms and licenses: Academic/Nonprofit Terms; Industry Terms: Not Available to Industry
Depositor comments: Please note that gRNA target sequence listed is not strictly the 20nt spacer sequence, but also contains the 5' BsmBI overhang. For more information about knockout human cell lines generated using this plasmid, please see http://cellcycleknockouts.wi.mit.edu/ .
How to cite: NUP107 F8.2 gRNA was a gift from Iain Cheeseman (Addgene plasmid # 90811 ; http://n2t.net/addgene:90811 ; RRID:Addgene_90811)
